Addgene plasmid #145173: pcDNA3-sACE2v2-sfGFP
Purpose: Mammalian expression plasmid for sACE2-sfGFP high affinity variant 2
Depositing lab: Erik Procko. Depositing organization: University of Illinois at Urbana-Champaign. Publication: Engineering human ACE2 to optimize binding to the spike protein of SARS coronavirus 2. Chan KK, Dorosky D, Sharma P, Abbasi SA, Dye JM, Kranz DM, Herbert AS, Procko E. Science. 2020 Sep 4;369(6508):1261-1265. doi: 10.1126/science.abc0870. Epub 2020 Aug 4. PubMed 32753553.
Backbone
  Vector backbone: pcDNA3.1(+)
  Backbone manufacturer: Invitrogen
  Backbone size w/o insert (bp): 5332
  Total vector size (bp): 7939
  Vector type: Mammalian Expression
  Selectable markers: Neomycin (select with G418)
Growth in bacteria
  Bacterial resistance: Ampicillin, 100 μg/mL
  Growth temperature: 37°C
  Growth strain: DH5alpha
  Copy number: High Copy
Gene/Insert
  Gene/Insert name: Angiotensin-converting enzyme 2 (alt names: ACE2; peptidyl-dipeptidase A)
  Species: H. sapiens (human)
  Insert size (bp): 2607
  Mutation: Extracellular, soluble protease domain (a.a. M1-D615) with mutations T27Y, L79T, N330Y, A386L
  GenBank ID: NM_021804.1
  Entrez Gene: ACE2 (a.k.a. ACEH)
  Promoter: CMV
  Tag / fusion protein: Linker GSGGSGSGG and superfolder GFP (C terminal on insert)
  Cloning method: Restriction Enzyme; 5′ cloning site NheI (not destroyed); 3′ cloning site XhoI (not destroyed)
  Sequencing primers: 5′ CMV-fwd; 3′ BGH-rev
Terms and licenses: Academic/Nonprofit Terms; Industry Terms: Not Available to Industry
Depositor comments: Please visit https://www.biorxiv.org/content/10.1101/2020.03.16.994236v1 for BioRxiv preprint.
How to cite: pcDNA3-sACE2v2-sfGFP was a gift from Erik Procko (Addgene plasmid # 145173 ; http://n2t.net/addgene:145173 ; RRID:Addgene_145173)
