[The description below was written by a language model from this plasmid's Addgene catalogue record and pLannotate feature annotations shown in this document.]
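Description:
pcDNA3-sACE2v2-sfGFP is a mammalian expression plasmid built on the Invitrogen pcDNA3.1(+) backbone, about 7.9 kb in total. It encodes a soluble, affinity-enhanced form of human angiotensin-converting enzyme 2 fused to superfolder GFP. The insert, cloned between NheI and XhoI, covers the extracellular protease domain of ACE2 (residues M1 to D615), so it lacks the transmembrane anchor. It carries four substitutions, T27Y, L79T, N330Y and A386L, which define the "high affinity variant 2" described in the associated work on engineering ACE2 for tighter binding to the SARS-CoV-2 spike protein. A short glycine/serine linker joins the C-terminus of this domain to superfolder GFP, a rapidly maturing, constitutively fluorescent reporter. Transcription is driven by the human cytomegalovirus immediate early enhancer and promoter and terminated by the bovine growth hormone polyadenylation signal. A T7 promoter lies just upstream of the coding sequence.

The rest of the plasmid is standard pcDNA3.1 architecture. A high-copy ColE1/pUC-type origin and a β-lactamase gene allow propagation in E. coli under ampicillin selection, and an f1 origin is also present. An SV40 early promoter drives the neomycin phosphotransferase gene, followed by an SV40 poly(A) signal, which allows G418 selection of stably transfected mammalian cells. The automated annotation also reports small fragments such as a truncated HIV-1 LTR, ble, lacI and a short SV40 promoter piece. These are brief partial matches within backbone sequence rather than functional elements. The record supports use for producing GFP-tagged soluble ACE2 in mammalian cells, where the fluorescent fusion can serve as a traceable spike-binding protein.
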