Features (pLannotate 1.2.2; 21 found; start..end, strand, type, name):
     38..262     +  polyA_signal   bGH poly(A) signal: bovine growth hormone polyadenylation signal
    266..287     +  promoter       SV40 promoter (fragment): SV40 enhancer and early promoter
    308..736     +  rep_origin     f1 ori (sequence partly withheld): f1 bacteriophage origin of replication; arrow indicates direction of (+) strand synthesis
    750..1079    +  promoter       SV40 promoter: SV40 enhancer and early promoter
   1146..1937    +  CDS            neo: KKA2_KLEPN - Also known as kan, nptII. Experimental evidence at protein level: Swiss-Prot protein existence level 1. Resistance to kanamycin, neomycin, paromomycin, ribostamycin, butirosin and gentamicin B. From Klebsiella pneumoniae.
   1961..2119    +  CDS            ble (fragment): BLE_KLEPN - Experimental evidence at protein level: Swiss-Prot protein existence level 1. Binding protein with a strong affinity to the bleomycin family of antibiotics. Binds to CL990; an antimitotic-antibiotic compound. From Klebsiella pneumoniae.
   2114..2235    +  polyA_signal   SV40 poly(A) signal: SV40 polyadenylation signal
   2308..2324    -  protein_bind   lac operator: The lac repressor binds to the lac operator to inhibit transcription in E. coli. This inhibition can be relieved by adding lactose or isopropyl-β-D-thiogalactopyranoside (IPTG). lac repressor encoded by lacI
   2332..2362    -  promoter       lac promoter: promoter for the E. coli lac operon
   2377..2398    -  protein_bind   CAP binding site: CAP binding activates transcription in the presence of cAMP. E. coli catabolite activator protein
   2411..2503    -  CDS            lacI (fragment): lac repressor; lacI; The lac repressor binds to the lac operator to inhibit transcription in E. coli. This inhibition can be relieved by adding lactose or isopropyl-β-D-thiogalactopyranoside (IPTG).
   2686..3274    -  rep_origin     ori: high-copy-number ColE1/pMB1/pBR322/pUC origin of replication
   3445..4305    -  CDS            AmpR: β-lactamase; bla; confers resistance to ampicillin, carbenicillin, and related antibiotics
   4306..4410    -  promoter       AmpR promoter: bla
   4469..4521    -  misc_feature   bom (fragment): basis of mobility region from pBR322
   4676..5055    +  enhancer       CMV enhancer: human cytomegalovirus immediate early enhancer
   5056..5259    +  promoter       CMV promoter: human cytomegalovirus (CMV) immediate early promoter
   5255..5288    +  LTR            5' LTR (truncated) (fragment): truncated 5' long terminal repeat (LTR) from HIV-1
   5304..5322    +  promoter       T7 promoter: promoter for bacteriophage T7 RNA polymerase
   5348..7198    +  CDS            ACE2 (fragment): ACE2_HUMAN - Experimental evidence at protein level: Swiss-Prot protein existence level 1. [Isoform 2]: (Microbial infection) Non-functional as a receptor for human coronavirus SARS-CoV-2. From Homo sapiens (Human).
   7220..7930    +  CDS            Superfolder GFP: Superfolder GFP is a basic (constitutively fluorescent) green fluorescent protein published in 2005, derived from Aequorea victoria. It is reported to be a very rapidly-maturing weak dimer.
>Addgene plasmid #145173 | pcDNA3-sACE2v2-sfGFP | addgene full sequence | sequence record 292589 | Addgene NGS Result
TCTAGAGGGCCCGTTTAAACCCGCTGATCAGCCTCGACTGTGCCTTCTAGTTGCCAGCCATCTGTTGTTT
GCCCCTCCCCCGTGCCTTCCTTGACCCTGGAAGGTGCCACTCCCACTGTCCTTTCCTAATAAAATGAGGA
AATTGCATCGCATTGTCTGAGTAGGTGTCATTCTATTCTGGGGGGTGGGGTGGGGCAGGACAGCAAGGGG
GAGGATTGGGAAGACAATAGCAGGCATGCTGGGGATGCGGTGGGCTCTATGGCTTCTGAGGCGGAAAGAA
CCAGCTGGGGCTCTAGGGGGTATCCCC
[124 nt withheld, positions 308-431]
C
[91 nt withheld, positions 433-523]
A
[49 nt withheld, positions 525-573]
CCTTTGACGTTGGAGTCCACGTTCTTT
[37 nt withheld, positions 601-637]
ACCCTATCTCGGTCTATTCTTTTGATTTATAAGGGATTTTGCCGATTTCGGCCTATTGGTTAAAAAATGA
GCTGATTTAACAAAAATTTAACGCGAATTAATTCTGTGGAATGTGTGTCAGTTAGGGTGTGGAAAGTCCC
CAGGCTCCCCAGCAGGCAGAAGTATGCAAAGCATGCATCTCAATTAGTCAGCAACCAGGTGTGGAAAGTC
CCCAGGCTCCCCAGCAGGCAGAAGTATGCAAAGCATGCATCTCAATTAGTCAGCAACCATAGTCCCGCCC
CTAACTCCGCCCATCCCGCCCCTAACTCCGCCCAGTTCCGCCCATTCTCCGCCCCATGGCTGACTAATTT
TTTTTATTTATGCAGAGGCCGAGGCCGCCTCTGCCTCTGAGCTATTCCAGAAGTAGTGAGGAGGCTTTTT
TGGAGGCCTAGGCTTTTGCAAAAAGCTCCCGGGAGCTTGTATATCCATTTTCGGATCTGATCAAGAGACA
GGATGAGGATCGTTTCGCATGATTGAACAAGATGGATTGCACGCAGGTTCTCCGGCCGCTTGGGTGGAGA
GGCTATTCGGCTATGACTGGGCACAACAGACAATCGGCTGCTCTGATGCCGCCGTGTTCCGGCTGTCAGC
GCAGGGGCGCCCGGTTCTTTTTGTCAAGACCGACCTGTCCGGTGCCCTGAATGAACTGCAGGACGAGGCA
GCGCGGCTATCGTGGCTGGCCACGACGGGCGTTCCTTGCGCAGCTGTGCTCGACGTTGTCACTGAAGCGG
GAAGGGACTGGCTGCTATTGGGCGAAGTGCCGGGGCAGGATCTCCTGTCATCTCACCTTGCTCCTGCCGA
GAAAGTATCCATCATGGCTGATGCAATGCGGCGGCTGCATACGCTTGATCCGGCTACCTGCCCATTCGAC
CACCAAGCGAAACATCGCATCGAGCGAGCACGTACTCGGATGGAAGCCGGTCTTGTCGATCAGGATGATC
TGGACGAAGAGCATCAGGGGCTCGCGCCAGCCGAACTGTTCGCCAGGCTCAAGGCGCGCATGCCCGACGG
CGAGGATCTCGTCGTGACCCATGGCGATGCCTGCTTGCCGAATATCATGGTGGAAAATGGCCGCTTTTCT
GGATTCATCGACTGTGGCCGGCTGGGTGTGGCGGACCGCTATCAGGACATAGCGTTGGCTACCCGTGATA
TTGCTGAAGAGCTTGGCGGCGAATGGGCTGACCGCTTCCTCGTGCTTTACGGTATCGCCGCTCCCGATTC
GCAGCGCATCGCCTTCTATCGCCTTCTTGACGAGTTCTTCTGAGCGGGACTCTGGGGTTCGAAATGACCG
ACCAAGCGACGCCCAACCTGCCATCACGAGATTTCGATTCCACCGCCGCCTTCTATGAAAGGTTGGGCTT
CGGAATCGTTTTCCGGGACGCCGGCTGGATGATCCTCCAGCGCGGGGATCTCATGCTGGAGTTCTTCGCC
CACCCCAACTTGTTTATTGCAGCTTATAATGGTTACAAATAAAGCAATAGCATCACAAATTTCACAAATA
AAGCATTTTTTTCACTGCATTCTAGTTGTGGTTTGTCCAAACTCATCAATGTATCTTATCATGTCTGTAT
ACCGTCGACCTCTAGCTAGAGCTTGGCGTAATCATGGTCATAGCTGTTTCCTGTGTGAAATTGTTATCCG
CTCACAATTCCACACAACATACGAGCCGGAAGCATAAAGTGTAAAGCCTGGGGTGCCTAATGAGTGAGCT
AACTCACATTAATTGCGTTGCGCTCACTGCCCGCTTTCCAGTCGGGAAACCTGTCGTGCCAGCTGCATTA
ATGAATCGGCCAACGCGCGGGGAGAGGCGGTTTGCGTATTGGGCGCTCTTCCGCTTCCTCGCTCACTGAC
TCGCTGCGCTCGGTCGTTCGGCTGCGGCGAGCGGTATCAGCTCACTCAAAGGCGGTAATACGGTTATCCA
CAGAATCAGGGGATAACGCAGGAAAGAACATGTGAGCAAAAGGCCAGCAAAAGGCCAGGAACCGTAAAAA
GGCCGCGTTGCTGGCGTTTTTCCATAGGCTCCGCCCCCCTGACGAGCATCACAAAAATCGACGCTCAAGT
CAGAGGTGGCGAAACCCGACAGGACTATAAAGATACCAGGCGTTTCCCCCTGGAAGCTCCCTCGTGCGCT
CTCCTGTTCCGACCCTGCCGCTTACCGGATACCTGTCCGCCTTTCTCCCTTCGGGAAGCGTGGCGCTTTC
TCATAGCTCACGCTGTAGGTATCTCAGTTCGGTGTAGGTCGTTCGCTCCAAGCTGGGCTGTGTGCACGAA
CCCCCCGTTCAGCCCGACCGCTGCGCCTTATCCGGTAACTATCGTCTTGAGTCCAACCCGGTAAGACACG
ACTTATCGCCACTGGCAGCAGCCACTGGTAACAGGATTAGCAGAGCGAGGTATGTAGGCGGTGCTACAGA
GTTCTTGAAGTGGTGGCCTAACTACGGCTACACTAGAAGAACAGTATTTGGTATCTGCGCTCTGCTGAAG
CCAGTTACCTTCGGAAAAAGAGTTGGTAGCTCTTGATCCGGCAAACAAACCACCGCTGGTAGCGGTGGTT
TTTTTGTTTGCAAGCAGCAGATTACGCGCAGAAAAAAAGGATCTCAAGAAGATCCTTTGATCTTTTCTAC
GGGGTCTGACGCTCAGTGGAACGAAAACTCACGTTAAGGGATTTTGGTCATGAGATTATCAAAAAGGATC
TTCACCTAGATCCTTTTAAATTAAAAATGAAGTTTTAAATCAATCTAAAGTATATATGAGTAAACTTGGT
CTGACAGTTACCAATGCTTAATCAGTGAGGCACCTATCTCAGCGATCTGTCTATTTCGTTCATCCATAGT
TGCCTGACTCCCCGTCGTGTAGATAACTACGATACGGGAGGGCTTACCATCTGGCCCCAGTGCTGCAATG
ATACCGCGAGACCCACGCTCACCGGCTCCAGATTTATCAGCAATAAACCAGCCAGCCGGAAGGGCCGAGC
GCAGAAGTGGTCCTGCAACTTTATCCGCCTCCATCCAGTCTATTAATTGTTGCCGGGAAGCTAGAGTAAG
TAGTTCGCCAGTTAATAGTTTGCGCAACGTTGTTGCCATTGCTACAGGCATCGTGGTGTCACGCTCGTCG
TTTGGTATGGCTTCATTCAGCTCCGGTTCCCAACGATCAAGGCGAGTTACATGATCCCCCATGTTGTGCA
AAAAAGCGGTTAGCTCCTTCGGTCCTCCGATCGTTGTCAGAAGTAAGTTGGCCGCAGTGTTATCACTCAT
GGTTATGGCAGCACTGCATAATTCTCTTACTGTCATGCCATCCGTAAGATGCTTTTCTGTGACTGGTGAG
TACTCAACCAAGTCATTCTGAGAATAGTGTATGCGGCGACCGAGTTGCTCTTGCCCGGCGTCAATACGGG
ATAATACCGCGCCACATAGCAGAACTTTAAAAGTGCTCATCATTGGAAAACGTTCTTCGGGGCGAAAACT
CTCAAGGATCTTACCGCTGTTGAGATCCAGTTCGATGTAACCCACTCGTGCACCCAACTGATCTTCAGCA
TCTTTTACTTTCACCAGCGTTTCTGGGTGAGCAAAAACAGGAAGGCAAAATGCCGCAAAAAAGGGAATAA
GGGCGACACGGAAATGTTGAATACTCATACTCTTCCTTTTTCAATATTATTGAAGCATTTATCAGGGTTA
TTGTCTCATGAGCGGATACATATTTGAATGTATTTAGAAAAATAAACAAATAGGGGTTCCGCGCACATTT
CCCCGAAAAGTGCCACCTGACGTCGACGGATCGGGAGATCTCCCGATCCCCTATGGTGCACTCTCAGTAC
AATCTGCTCTGATGCCGCATAGTTAAGCCAGTATCTGCTCCCTGCTTGTGTGTTGGAGGTCGCTGAGTAG
TGCGCGAGCAAAATTTAAGCTACAACAAGGCAAGGCTTGACCGACAATTGCATGAAGAATCTGCTTAGGG
TTAGGCGTTTTGCGCTGCTTCGCGATGTACGGGCCAGATATACGCGTTGACATTGATTATTGACTAGTTA
TTAATAGTAATCAATTACGGGGTCATTAGTTCATAGCCCATATATGGAGTTCCGCGTTACATAACTTACG
GTAAATGGCCCGCCTGGCTGACCGCCCAACGACCCCCGCCCATTGACGTCAATAATGACGTATGTTCCCA
TAGTAACGCCAATAGGGACTTTCCATTGACGTCAATGGGTGGAGTATTTACGGTAAACTGCCCACTTGGC
AGTACATCAAGTGTATCATATGCCAAGTACGCCCCCTATTGACGTCAATGACGGTAAATGGCCCGCCTGG
CATTATGCCCAGTACATGACCTTATGGGACTTTCCTACTTGGCAGTACATCTACGTATTAGTCATCGCTA
TTACCATGGTGATGCGGTTTTGGCAGTACATCAATGGGCGTGGATAGCGGTTTGACTCACGGGGATTTCC
AAGTCTCCACCCCATTGACGTCAATGGGAGTTTGTTTTGGCACCAAAATCAACGGGACTTTCCAAAATGT
CGTAACAACTCCGCCCCATTGACGCAAATGGGCGGTAGGCGTGTACGGTGGGAGGTCTATATAAGCAGAG
CTCTCTGGCTAACTAGAGAACCCACTGCTTACTGGCTTATCGAAATTAATACGACTCACTATAGGGAGAC
CCAAGCTGGCTAGCGCCACCATGTCAAGCTCTTCCTGGCTCCTTCTCAGCCTTGTTGCTGTAACTGCTGC
TCAGTCCACCATTGAGGAACAGGCCAAGTACTTTTTGGACAAGTTTAACCACGAAGCCGAAGACCTGTTC
TATCAAAGTTCACTTGCTTCTTGGAATTATAACACCAATATTACTGAAGAGAATGTCCAAAACATGAATA
ATGCTGGGGACAAATGGTCTGCCTTTTTAAAGGAACAGTCCACAACTGCCCAAATGTATCCACTACAAGA
AATTCAGAATCTCACAGTCAAGCTTCAGCTGCAGGCTCTTCAGCAAAATGGGTCTTCAGTGCTCTCAGAA
GACAAGAGCAAACGGTTGAACACAATTCTAAATACAATGAGCACCATCTACAGTACTGGAAAAGTTTGTA
ACCCAGATAATCCACAAGAATGCTTATTACTTGAACCAGGTTTGAATGAAATAATGGCAAACAGTTTAGA
CTACAATGAGAGGCTCTGGGCTTGGGAAAGCTGGAGATCTGAGGTCGGCAAGCAGCTGAGGCCATTATAT
GAAGAGTATGTGGTCTTGAAAAATGAGATGGCAAGAGCAAATCATTATGAGGACTATGGGGATTATTGGA
GAGGAGACTATGAAGTAAATGGGGTAGATGGCTATGACTACAGCCGCGGCCAGTTGATTGAAGATGTGGA
ACATACCTTTGAAGAGATTAAACCATTATATGAACATCTTCATGCCTATGTGAGGGCAAAGTTGATGAAT
GCCTATCCTTCCTATATCAGTCCAATTGGATGCCTCCCTGCTCATTTGCTTGGTGATATGTGGGGTAGAT
TTTGGACAAATCTGTACTCTTTGACAGTTCCCTTTGGACAGAAACCAAACATAGATGTTACTGATGCAAT
GGTGGACCAGGCCTGGGATGCACAGAGAATATTCAAGGAGGCCGAGAAGTTCTTTGTATCTGTTGGTCTT
CCTAATATGACTCAAGGATTCTGGGAATATTCCATGCTAACGGACCCAGGAAATGTTCAGAAAGCAGTCT
GCCATCCCACAGCTTGGGACCTGGGGAAGGGCGACTTCAGGATTCTTATGTGCACAAAGGTGACAATGGA
CGACTTCCTGACAGCTCATCATGAGATGGGGCATATCCAGTATGATATGGCATATCTTGCACAACCTTTT
CTGCTAAGAAATGGAGCTAATGAAGGATTCCATGAAGCTGTTGGGGAAATCATGTCACTTTCTGCAGCCA
CACCTAAGCATTTAAAATCCATTGGTCTTCTGTCACCCGATTTTCAAGAAGACAATGAAACAGAAATAAA
CTTCCTGCTCAAACAAGCACTCACGATTGTTGGGACTCTGCCATTTACTTACATGTTAGAGAAGTGGAGG
TGGATGGTCTTTAAAGGGGAAATTCCCAAAGACCAGTGGATGAAAAAGTGGTGGGAGATGAAGCGAGAGA
TAGTTGGGGTGGTGGAACCTGTGCCCCATGATGAAACATACTGTGACCCCGCATCTCTGTTCCATGTTTC
TAATGATTACTCATTCATTCGATATTACACAAGGACCCTTTACCAATTCCAGTTTCAAGAAGCACTTTGT
CAAGCAGCTAAACATGAAGGCCCTCTGCACAAATGTGACATCTCAAACTCTACAGAAGCTGGACAGAAAC
TGTTCAATATGCTGAGGCTTGGAAAATCAGAACCCTGGACCCTAGCATTGGAAAATGTTGTAGGAGCAAA
GAACATGAATGTAAGGCCACTGCTCAACTACTTTGAGCCCTTATTTACCTGGCTGAAAGACCAGAACAAG
AATTCTTTTGTGGGATGGAGTACCGACTGGAGTCCATATGCAGACGGATCCGGTGGGTCCGGTAGTGGTG
GTTCCAAAGGAGAAGAACTTTTCACTGGAGTTGTCCCAATTCTTGTTGAATTAGATGGTGATGTTAATGG
GCACAAATTTTCTGTCCGTGGAGAGGGTGAAGGTGATGCTACAAACGGAAAACTCACCCTTAAATTTATT
TGCACTACTGGAAAACTACCTGTTCCATGGCCAACACTTGTCACTACTCTGACCTATGGTGTTCAATGCT
TTTCCCGTTATCCGGATCACATGAAACGGCATGACTTTTTCAAGAGTGCCATGCCCGAAGGTTATGTACA
GGAACGCACTATATCTTTCAAAGATGACGGGACCTACAAGACGCGTGCTGAAGTCAAGTTTGAAGGTGAT
ACCCTTGTTAATCGTATCGAGTTAAAAGGTATTGATTTTAAAGAAGATGGAAACATTCTCGGACACAAAC
TGGAGTACAACTTTAACTCACACAATGTATACATCACGGCAGACAAACAAAAGAATGGAATCAAAGCTAA
CTTCAAAATTCGCCACAACGTTGAAGATGGTTCCGTTCAACTAGCAGACCATTATCAACAAAATACTCCA
ATTGGCGATGGCCCTGTCCTTTTACCAGACAACCATTACCTGTCGACACAATCTGTCCTTTCGAAAGATC
CCAACGAAAAGCGTGACCACATGGTCCTTCTTGAGTTTGTAACTGCTGCTGGGATTACACATGGCATGGA
TGAGCTCTACAAATGATAACTCGAG
