>Addgene plasmid #145173 | pcDNA3-sACE2v2-sfGFP | addgene partial sequence | sequence record 288177 | T7 5'-TAATACGACTCACTATAGGG-3'
CTCTTCCTGGCTCCTTCTCAGCCTTGTTGCTGTAACTGCTGCTCAGTCCACCATTGAGGAACAGGCCAAG
TACTTTTTGGACAAGTTTAACCACGAAGCCGAAGACCTGTTCTATCAAAGTTCACTTGCTTCTTGGAATT
ATAACACCAATATTACTGAAGAGAATGTCCAAAACATGAATAATGCTGGGGACAAATGGTCTGCCTTTTT
AAAGGAACAGTCCACAACTGCCCAAATGTATCCACTACAAGAAATTCAGAATCTCACAGTCAAGCTTCAG
CTGCAGGCTCTTCAGCAAAATGGGTCTTCAGTGCTCTCAGAAGACAAGAGCAAACGGTTGAACACAATTC
TAAATACAATGAGCACCATCTACAGTACTGGAAAAGTTTGTAACCCAGATAATCCACAAGAATGCTTATT
ACTTGAACCAGGTTTGAATGAAATAATGGCAAACAGTTTAGACTACAATGAGAGGCTCTGGGCTTGGGAA
AGCTGGAGATCTGAGGTCGGCAAGCAGCTGAGGCCATTATATGAAGAGTATGTGGTCTTGAAAAATGAGA
TGGCAAGAGCAAATCATTATGAGGACTATGGGGATTATTGGAGAGGAGACTATGAAGTAAATGGGGTAGA
TGGCTATGACTACAGCCGCGGCCAGTTGATTGAAGATGTGGAACATACCTTTGAAGAGATTAAACCATTA
TATGAACATCTTCATGCCTATGTGAGGGCAAAGTTGATGAATGCCTATCCTTCCTATATCAGTCCAATTG
GATGCCTCCCTGCTCATTTGCTTGGTGA
