>Addgene plasmid #145173 | pcDNA3-sACE2v2-sfGFP | addgene partial sequence | sequence record 288178 | BGH-rev 5'-TAGAAGGCACAGTCGAGG-3'
CCTCTAGACTCGAGTTATCATTTGTAGAGCTCATCCATGCCATGTGTAATCCCAGCAGCAGTTACAAACT
CAAGAAGGACCATGTGGTCACGCTTTTCGTTGGGATCTTTCGAAAGGACAGATTGTGTCGACAGGTAATG
GTTGTCTGGTAAAAGGACAGGGCCATCGCCAATTGGAGTATTTTGTTGATAATGGTCTGCTAGTTGAACG
GAACCATCTTCAACGTTGTGGCGAATTTTGAAGTTAGCTTTGATTCCATTCTTTTGTTTGTCTGCCGTGA
TGTATACATTGTGTGAGTTAAAGTTGTACTCCAGTTTGTGTCCGAGAATGTTTCCATCTTCTTTAAAATC
AATACCTTTTAACTCGATACGATTAACAAGGGTATCACCTTCAAACTTGACTTCAGCACGCGTCTTGTAG
GTCCCGTCATCTTTGAAAGATATAGTGCGTTCCTGTACATAACCTTCGGGCATGGCACTCTTGAAAAAGT
CATGCCGTTTCATGTGATCCGGATAACGGGAAAAGCATTGAACACCATAGGTCAGAGTAGTGACAAGTGT
TGGCCATGGAACAGGTAGTTTTCCAGTAGTGCAAATAAATTTAAGGGTGAGTTTTCCGTTTGTAGCATCA
CCTTCACCCTCTCCACGGACAGAAAATTTGTGCCCATTAACATCACCATCTAATTCAACAAGAATTGGGA
CAACTCCAGTGAAAAGTTCTTCTCCTTTGGAACCACCACTACCGGACCCACCGGATCCGTCTGCATATGG
ACTCCAGTCGGTACTCCATCCCACAAAAGAATTCTTGTTCTGGTCTTTCAGCCAGGTAAATAAGGGCTCA
AAGTAGTTGAGCAGTGGCCTTACATTCATGTTCTTTGCTCCTACAACATTTTCCAATGCTA
